LOCUS       Exported 8063 bp ds-DNA circular SYN 12-MAY-2021
DEFINITION  Mammalian Expression of p14ARF IRES zsGreen.
ACCESSION   .
VERSION     .
KEYWORDS    pHIV-ARF-zsGreen
SOURCE      synthetic DNA construct
  ORGANISM  synthetic DNA construct
REFERENCE   1 (bases 1 to 8063)
  AUTHORS   Zeng H, Jorapur A, Shain AH, Lang UE, Torres R, Zhang Y, McNeal AS,
            Botton T, Lin J, Donne M, Bastian IN, Yu R, North JP, Pincus L,
            Ruben BS, Joseph NM, Yeh I, Bastian BC, Judson RL
  TITLE     Bi-allelic Loss of CDKN2A Initiates Melanoma Invasion via BRN2
            Activation.
  JOURNAL   Cancer Cell. 2018 Jul 9;34(1):56-68.e9. doi:
            10.1016/j.ccell.2018.05.014.
  PUBMED    29990501
REFERENCE   2 (bases 1 to 8063)
  AUTHORS   .
  TITLE     Direct Submission
  JOURNAL   Exported May 12, 2021 from SnapGene Server 1.1.58
            http://www.snapgene.com
FEATURES             Location/Qualifiers
     source          1..8063
                     /organism="synthetic DNA construct"
                     /mol_type="other DNA"
     primer_bind     complement(47..66)
                     /label=pRS-marker
                     /note="pRS vectors, use to sequence yeast selectable
                     marker"
     enhancer        238..617
                     /label=CMV enhancer
                     /note="human cytomegalovirus immediate early enhancer"
     promoter        619..817
                     /label=CMV promoter
                     /note="human cytomegalovirus (CMV) immediate early
                     promoter"
     primer_bind     772..792
                     /label=CMV-F
                     /note="Human CMV immediate early promoter, forward primer"
     LTR             835..1015
                     /label=5' LTR (truncated)
                     /note="truncated 5' long terminal repeat (LTR) from HIV-1"
     misc_feature    1062..1187
                     /label=HIV-1 Psi
                     /note="packaging signal of human immunodeficiency virus
                     type 1"
     misc_feature    1684..1917
                     /label=RRE
                     /note="The Rev response element (RRE) of HIV-1 allows for
                     Rev-dependent mRNA export from the nucleus to the
                     cytoplasm."
     CDS             2102..2146
                     /codon_start=1
                     /product="antigenic peptide corresponding to amino acids
                     655 to 669 of the HIV envelope protein gp41 (Lutje Hulsik
                     et al., 2013)"
                     /label=gp41 peptide
                     /note="recognized by the 2H10 single-chain llama nanobody"
                     /translation="KNEQELLELDKWASL"
     misc_feature    2444..2561
                     /label=cPPT/CTS
                     /note="central polypurine tract and central termination
                     sequence of HIV-1"
     promoter        2624..3802
                     /label=EF-1-alpha promoter
                     /note="strong constitutive promoter for human elongation
                     factor EF-1-alpha"
     intron          2855..3793
                     /label=EF-1-alpha intron A
                     /note="intron upstream of the start codon of human
                     EF-1-alpha"
     primer_bind     3750..3770
                     /label=EF1a-F
                     /note="Human elongation factor-1a promoter, forward primer"
     misc_feature    4247..4833
                     /label=IRES2
                     /note="internal ribosome entry site (IRES) of the
                     encephalomyocarditis virus (EMCV)"
     primer_bind     complement(4414..4431)
                     /label=IRES reverse
                     /note="IRES internal ribosome entry site, reverse primer.
                     Also called pCDH-rev"
     primer_bind     4641..4660
                     /label=IRES-F
                     /note="IRES internal ribosome entry site, forward primer"
     CDS             4834..5529
                     /codon_start=1
                     /product="Zoanthus green fluorescent protein"
                     /label=ZsGreen1
                     /note="mammalian codon-optimized"
                     /translation="MAQSKHGLTKEMTMKYRMEGCVDGHKFVITGEGIGYPFKGKQAIN
                     LCVVEGGPLPFAEDILSAAFMYGNRVFTEYPQDIVDYFKNSCPAGYTWDRSFLFEDGAV
                     CICNADITVSVEENCMYHESKFYGVNFPADGPVMKKMTDNWEPSCEKIIPVPKQGILKG
                     DVSMYLLLKDGGRLRCQFDTVYKAKSVPRKMPDWHFIQHKLTREDRSDAKNQKWHLTEH
                     AIASGSALP"
     primer_bind     complement(5543..5559)
                     /label=KS primer
                     /note="common sequencing primer, one of multiple similar
                     variants"
     primer_bind     complement(5544..5560)
                     /label=pBluescriptKS
                     /note="For pBluescript vector"
     LTR             6069..6249
                     /label=5' LTR (truncated)
                     /note="truncated 5' long terminal repeat (LTR) from HIV-1"
     rep_origin      complement(6311..6899)
                     /direction=LEFT
                     /label=ori
                     /note="high-copy-number ColE1/pMB1/pBR322/pUC origin of
                     replication"
     primer_bind     complement(6391..6410)
                     /label=pBR322ori-F
                     /note="pBR322 origin, forward primer"
     CDS             complement(7070..7930)
                     /codon_start=1
                     /gene="bla"
                     /product="beta-lactamase"
                     /label=AmpR
                     /note="confers resistance to ampicillin, carbenicillin, and
                     related antibiotics"
                     /translation="MSIQHFRVALIPFFAAFCLPVFAHPETLVKVKDAEDQLGARVGYI
                     ELDLNSGKILESFRPEERFPMMSTFKVLLCGAVLSRIDAGQEQLGRRIHYSQNDLVEYS
                     PVTEKHLTDGMTVRELCSAAITMSDNTAANLLLTTIGGPKELTAFLHNMGDHVTRLDRW
                     EPELNEAIPNDERDTTMPVAMATTLRKLLTGELLTLASRQQLIDWMEADKVAGPLLRSA
                     LPAGWFIADKSGAGERGSRGIIAALGPDGKPSRIVVIYTTGSQATMDERNRQIAEIGAS
                     LIKHW"
     primer_bind     7693..7712
                     /label=Amp-R
                     /note="Ampicillin resistance gene, reverse primer"
     promoter        complement(7931..8035)
                     /gene="bla"
                     /label=AmpR promoter
ORIGIN
        1 gtcgacggat cgggagatct cccgatcccc tatggtgcac tctcagtaca atctgctctg
       61 atgccgcata gttaagccag tatctgctcc ctgcttgtgt gttggaggtc gctgagtagt
      121 gcgcgagcaa aatttaagct acaacaaggc aaggcttgac cgacaattgc atgaagaatc
      181 tgcttagggt taggcgtttt gcgctgcttc gcgatgtacg ggccagatat acgcgttgac
      241 attgattatt gactagttat taatagtaat caattacggg gtcattagtt catagcccat
      301 atatggagtt ccgcgttaca taacttacgg taaatggccc gcctggctga ccgcccaacg
      361 acccccgccc attgacgtca ataatgacgt atgttcccat agtaacgcca atagggactt
      421 tccattgacg tcaatgggtg gagtatttac ggtaaactgc ccacttggca gtacatcaag
      481 tgtatcatat gccaagtacg ccccctattg acgtcaatga cggtaaatgg cccgcctggc
      541 attatgccca gtacatgacc ttatgggact ttcctacttg gcagtacatc tacgtattag
      601 tcatcgctat taccatggtg atgcggtttt ggcagtacat caatgggcgt ggatagcggt
      661 ttgactcacg gggatttcca agtctccacc ccattgacgt caatgggagt ttgttttggc
      721 accaaaatca acgggacttt ccaaaatgtc gtaacaactc cgccccattg acgcaaatgg
      781 gcggtaggcg tgtacggtgg gaggtctata taagcagcgc gttttgcctg tactgggtct
      841 ctctggttag accagatctg agcctgggag ctctctggct aactagggaa cccactgctt
      901 aagcctcaat aaagcttgcc ttgagtgctt caagtagtgt gtgcccgtct gttgtgtgac
      961 tctggtaact agagatccct cagacccttt tagtcagtgt ggaaaatctc tagcagtggc
     1021 gcccgaacag ggacttgaaa gcgaaaggga aaccagagga gctctctcga cgcaggactc
     1081 ggcttgctga agcgcgcacg gcaagaggcg aggggcggcg actggtgagt acgccaaaaa
     1141 ttttgactag cggaggctag aaggagagag atgggtgcga gagcgtcagt attaagcggg
     1201 ggagaattag atcgcgatgg gaaaaaattc ggttaaggcc agggggaaag aaaaaatata
     1261 aattaaaaca tatagtatgg gcaagcaggg agctagaacg attcgcagtt aatcctggcc
     1321 tgttagaaac atcagaaggc tgtagacaaa tactgggaca gctacaacca tcccttcaga
     1381 caggatcaga agaacttaga tcattatata atacagtagc aaccctctat tgtgtgcatc
     1441 aaaggataga gataaaagac accaaggaag ctttagacaa gatagaggaa gagcaaaaca
     1501 aaagtaagac caccgcacag caagcggccg gccgctgatc ttcagacctg gaggaggaga
     1561 tatgagggac aattggagaa gtgaattata taaatataaa gtagtaaaaa ttgaaccatt
     1621 aggagtagca cccaccaagg caaagagaag agtggtgcag agagaaaaaa gagcagtggg
     1681 aataggagct ttgttccttg ggttcttggg agcagcagga agcactatgg gcgcagcgtc
     1741 aatgacgctg acggtacagg ccagacaatt attgtctggt atagtgcagc agcagaacaa
     1801 tttgctgagg gctattgagg cgcaacagca tctgttgcaa ctcacagtct ggggcatcaa
     1861 gcagctccag gcaagaatcc tggctgtgga aagataccta aaggatcaac agctcctggg
     1921 gatttggggt tgctctggaa aactcatttg caccactgct gtgccttgga atgctagttg
     1981 gagtaataaa tctctggaac agatttggaa tcacacgacc tggatggagt gggacagaga
     2041 aattaacaat tacacaagct taatacactc cttaattgaa gaatcgcaaa accagcaaga
     2101 aaagaatgaa caagaattat tggaattaga taaatgggca agtttgtgga attggtttaa
     2161 cataacaaat tggctgtggt atataaaatt attcataatg atagtaggag gcttggtagg
     2221 tttaagaata gtttttgctg tactttctat agtgaataga gttaggcagg gatattcacc
     2281 attatcgttt cagacccacc tcccaacccc gaggggaccc gacaggcccg aaggaataga
     2341 agaagaaggt ggagagagag acagagacag atccattcga ttagtgaacg gatcggcact
     2401 gcgtgcgcca attctgcaga caaatggcag tattcatcca caattttaaa agaaaagggg
     2461 ggattggggg gtacagtgca ggggaaagaa tagtagacat aatagcaaca gacatacaaa
     2521 ctaaagaatt acaaaaacaa attacaaaaa ttcaaaattt tcgggtttat tacagggaca
     2581 gcagagatcc agtttggtta gtaccgggcc cgctctagcg tgaggctccg gtgcccgtca
     2641 gtgggcagag cgcacatcgc ccacagtccc cgagaagttg gggggagggg tcggcaattg
     2701 aaccggtgcc tagagaaggt ggcgcggggt aaactgggaa agtgatgtcg tgtactggct
     2761 ccgccttttt cccgagggtg ggggagaacc gtatataagt gcagtagtcg ccgtgaacgt
     2821 tctttttcgc aacgggtttg ccgccagaac acaggtaagt gccgtgtgtg gttcccgcgg
     2881 gcctggcctc tttacgggtt atggcccttg cgtgccttga attacttcca cctggctgca
     2941 gtacgtgatt cttgatcccg agcttcgggt tggaagtggg tgggagagtt cgaggccttg
     3001 cgcttaagga gccccttcgc ctcgtgcttg agttgaggcc tggcctgggc gctggggccg
     3061 ccgcgtgcga atctggtggc accttcgcgc ctgtctcgct gctttcgata agtctctagc
     3121 catttaaaat ttttgatgac ctgctgcgac gctttttttc tggcaagata gtcttgtaaa
     3181 tgcgggccaa gatctgcaca ctggtatttc ggtttttggg gccgcgggcg gcgacggggc
     3241 ccgtgcgtcc cagcgcacat gttcggcgag gcggggcctg cgagcgcggc caccgagaat
     3301 cggacggggg tagtctcaag ctggccggcc tgctctggtg cctggcctcg cgccgccgtg
     3361 tatcgccccg ccctgggcgg caaggctggc ccggtcggca ccagttgcgt gagcggaaag
     3421 atggccgctt cccggccctg ctgcagggag ctcaaaatgg aggacgcggc gctcgggaga
     3481 gcgggcgggt gagtcaccca cacaaaggaa aagggccttt ccgtcctcag ccgtcgcttc
     3541 atgtgactcc acggagtacc gggcgccgtc caggcacctc gattagttct cgagcttttg
     3601 gagtacgtcg tctttaggtt ggggggaggg gttttatgcg atggagtttc cccacactga
     3661 gtgggtggag actgaagtta ggccagcttg gcacttgatg taattctcct tggaatttgc
     3721 cctttttgag tttggatctt ggttcattct caagcctcag acagtggttc aaagtttttt
     3781 tcttccattt caggtgtcgt gagcggccgc tgaactgaat tcatggtgcg caggttcttg
     3841 gtgaccctcc ggattcggcg cgcgtgcggc ccgccgcgag tgagggtttt cgtggttcac
     3901 atcccgcggc tcacggggga gtgggcagcg ccaggggcgc ccgccgctgt ggccctcgtg
     3961 ctgatgctac tgaggagcca gcgtctaggg cagcagccgc ttcctagaag accaggtcat
     4021 gatgatgggc agcgcccgag tggcggagct gctgctgctc cacggcgcgg agcccaactg
     4081 cgccgacccc gccactctca cccgacccgt gcacgacgct gcccgggagg gcttcctgga
     4141 cacgctggtg gtgctgcacc gggccggggc gcggctggac gtgcgcgatg cctggggccg
     4201 tctgcccgtg gacctggctg atctagagta cccgggctag gatccgcccc tctccctccc
     4261 ccccccctaa cgttactggc cgaagccgct tggaataagg ccggtgtgcg tttgtctata
     4321 tgttattttc caccatattg ccgtcttttg gcaatgtgag ggcccggaaa cctggccctg
     4381 tcttcttgac gagcattcct aggggtcttt cccctctcgc caaaggaatg caaggtctgt
     4441 tgaatgtcgt gaaggaagca gttcctctgg aagcttcttg aagacaaaca acgtctgtag
     4501 cgaccctttg caggcagcgg aaccccccac ctggcgacag gtgcctctgc ggccaaaagc
     4561 cacgtgtata agatacacct gcaaaggcgg cacaacccca gtgccacgtt gtgagttgga
     4621 tagttgtgga aagagtcaaa tggctctcct caagcgtatt caacaagggg ctgaaggatg
     4681 cccagaaggt accccattgt atgggatctg atctggggcc tcggtacaca tgctttacat
     4741 gtgtttagtc gaggttaaaa aaacgtctag gccccccgaa ccacggggac gtggttttcc
     4801 tttgaaaaac acgatgataa tatggccaca accatggccc agtccaagca cggcctgacc
     4861 aaggagatga ccatgaagta ccgcatggag ggctgcgtgg acggccacaa gttcgtgatc
     4921 accggcgagg gcatcggcta ccccttcaag ggcaagcagg ccatcaacct gtgcgtggtg
     4981 gagggcggcc ccttgccctt cgccgaggac atcttgtccg ccgccttcat gtacggcaac
     5041 cgcgtgttca ccgagtaccc ccaggacatc gtcgactact tcaagaactc ctgccccgcc
     5101 ggctacacct gggaccgctc cttcctgttc gaggacggcg ccgtgtgcat ctgcaacgcc
     5161 gacatcaccg tgagcgtgga ggagaactgc atgtaccacg agtccaagtt ctacggcgtg
     5221 aacttccccg ccgacggccc cgtgatgaag aagatgaccg acaactggga gccctcctgc
     5281 gagaagatca tccccgtgcc caagcagggc atcttgaagg gcgacgtgag catgtacctg
     5341 ctgctgaagg acggtggccg cttgcgctgc cagttcgaca ccgtgtacaa ggccaagtcc
     5401 gtgccccgca agatgcccga ctggcacttc atccagcaca agctgacccg cgaggaccgc
     5461 agcgacgcca agaaccagaa gtggcacctg accgagcacg ccatcgcctc cggctccgcc
     5521 ttgccctaag gatcggccgc atcgataccg tcgacctcga tcgagaccta gaaaaacatg
     5581 gagcaatcac aagtagcaat acagcagcta ccaatgctga ttgtgcctgg ctagaagcac
     5641 aagaggagga ggaggtgggt tttccagtca cacctcaggt acctttaaga ccaatgactt
     5701 acaaggcagc tgtagatctt agccactttt taaaagaaaa ggggggactg gaagggctaa
     5761 ttcactccca acgaagacaa gatatccttg atctgtggat ctaccacaca caaggctact
     5821 tccctgattg gcagaactac acaccagggc cagggatcag atatccactg acctttggat
     5881 ggtgctacaa gctagtacca gttgagcaag agaaggtaga agaagccaat gaaggagaga
     5941 acacccgctt gttacaccct gtgagcctgc atgggatgga tgacccggag agagaagtat
     6001 tagagtggag gtttgacagc cgcctagcat ttcatcacat ggcccgagag ctgcatccgg
     6061 actgtactgg gtctctctgg ttagaccaga tctgagcctg ggagctctct ggctaactag
     6121 ggaacccact gcttaagcct caataaagct tgccttgagt gcttcaagta gtgtgtgccc
     6181 gtctgttgtg tgactctggt aactagagat ccctcagacc cttttagtca gtgtggaaaa
     6241 tctctagcag catgtgagca aaaggccagc aaaaggccag gaaccgtaaa aaggccgcgt
     6301 tgctggcgtt tttccatagg ctccgccccc ctgacgagca tcacaaaaat cgacgctcaa
     6361 gtcagaggtg gcgaaacccg acaggactat aaagatacca ggcgtttccc cctggaagct
     6421 ccctcgtgcg ctctcctgtt ccgaccctgc cgcttaccgg atacctgtcc gcctttctcc
     6481 cttcgggaag cgtggcgctt tctcatagct cacgctgtag gtatctcagt tcggtgtagg
     6541 tcgttcgctc caagctgggc tgtgtgcacg aaccccccgt tcagcccgac cgctgcgcct
     6601 tatccggtaa ctatcgtctt gagtccaacc cggtaagaca cgacttatcg ccactggcag
     6661 cagccactgg taacaggatt agcagagcga ggtatgtagg cggtgctaca gagttcttga
     6721 agtggtggcc taactacggc tacactagaa gaacagtatt tggtatctgc gctctgctga
     6781 agccagttac cttcggaaaa agagttggta gctcttgatc cggcaaacaa accaccgctg
     6841 gtagcggtgg tttttttgtt tgcaagcagc agattacgcg cagaaaaaaa ggatctcaag
     6901 aagatccttt gatcttttct acggggtctg acgctcagtg gaacgaaaac tcacgttaag
     6961 ggattttggt catgagatta tcaaaaagga tcttcaccta gatcctttta aattaaaaat
     7021 gaagttttaa atcaatctaa agtatatatg agtaaacttg gtctgacagt taccaatgct
     7081 taatcagtga ggcacctatc tcagcgatct gtctatttcg ttcatccata gttgcctgac
     7141 tccccgtcgt gtagataact acgatacggg agggcttacc atctggcccc agtgctgcaa
     7201 tgataccgcg agacccacgc tcaccggctc cagatttatc agcaataaac cagccagccg
     7261 gaagggccga gcgcagaagt ggtcctgcaa ctttatccgc ctccatccag tctattaatt
     7321 gttgccggga agctagagta agtagttcgc cagttaatag tttgcgcaac gttgttgcca
     7381 ttgctacagg catcgtggtg tcacgctcgt cgtttggtat ggcttcattc agctccggtt
     7441 cccaacgatc aaggcgagtt acatgatccc ccatgttgtg caaaaaagcg gttagctcct
     7501 tcggtcctcc gatcgttgtc agaagtaagt tggccgcagt gttatcactc atggttatgg
     7561 cagcactgca taattctctt actgtcatgc catccgtaag atgcttttct gtgactggtg
     7621 agtactcaac caagtcattc tgagaatagt gtatgcggcg accgagttgc tcttgcccgg
     7681 cgtcaatacg ggataatacc gcgccacata gcagaacttt aaaagtgctc atcattggaa
     7741 aacgttcttc ggggcgaaaa ctctcaagga tcttaccgct gttgagatcc agttcgatgt
     7801 aacccactcg tgcacccaac tgatcttcag catcttttac tttcaccagc gtttctgggt
     7861 gagcaaaaac aggaaggcaa aatgccgcaa aaaagggaat aagggcgaca cggaaatgtt
     7921 gaatactcat actcttcctt tttcaatatt attgaagcat ttatcagggt tattgtctca
     7981 tgagcggata catatttgaa tgtatttaga aaaataaaca aataggggtt ccgcgcacat
     8041 ttccccgaaa agtgccacct gac
//
