[The description below was written by a language model from this plasmid's Addgene catalogue record and the feature table of its GenBank file.]
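Description:
pHIV-ARF-zsGreen is an 8,063 bp HIV-1-based lentiviral transfer plasmid on the pHIV backbone, built for mammalian expression of human p14ARF, the alternate-reading-frame product of the CDKN2A locus, together with a green fluorescent reporter. It is propagated in E. coli through a high-copy ColE1/pUC-type origin and selected with ampicillin via the bla gene and its own promoter. The record lists a recombination-reduced growth strain, as is common for plasmids carrying repeated LTR sequences.

The viral portion starts with a CMV enhancer/promoter fused to a truncated 5' LTR. This hybrid arrangement typically drives genomic RNA transcription in packaging cells without Tat. It is followed by the Psi packaging signal, the Rev response element for Rev-dependent nuclear export, and the cPPT/CTS, which aids nuclear import of the reverse-transcribed genome. A short annotated gp41 peptide is residual envelope sequence. A second truncated LTR element closes the cassette downstream. The feature table annotates no WPRE.

The internal expression unit is driven by the human EF-1-alpha promoter, including its intron A. The ARF coding sequence is not annotated as a feature, but the unannotated gap between the promoter and the EMCV IRES2 is where the Gibson-cloned insert would be expected to sit. The IRES allows cap-independent translation of codon-optimised ZsGreen1 from the same bicistronic transcript, so green fluorescence marks cells expressing ARF as a separate, untagged protein.

The construct suits stable transduction and the tracking or sorting of ARF-expressing cells. The associated publication concerns CDKN2A loss in melanoma invasion.
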