Addgene plasmid #110729: pHIV-ARF-zsGreen
Purpose: Mammalian Expression of p14ARF IRES zsGreen
Depositing lab: Robert Judson-Torres. Depositing organization: University of California, San Francisco (UCSF). Publication: Bi-allelic Loss of CDKN2A Initiates Melanoma Invasion via BRN2 Activation. Zeng H, Jorapur A, Shain AH, Lang UE, Torres R, Zhang Y, McNeal AS, Botton T, Lin J, Donne M, Bastian IN, Yu R, North JP, Pincus L, Ruben BS, Joseph NM, Yeh I, Bastian BC, Judson RL. Cancer Cell. 2018 Jul 9;34(1):56-68.e9. doi: 10.1016/j.ccell.2018.05.014. PubMed 29990501.
Backbone
  Vector backbone: pHIV
  Vector type: Mammalian Expression, Lentiviral
Growth in bacteria
  Bacterial resistance: Ampicillin, 100 μg/mL
  Growth temperature: 37°C
  Growth strain: NEB Stable
  Copy number: High Copy
Gene/Insert
  Gene/Insert name: p14ARF IRES zsGreen (alt name: CDKN2A)
  Species: H. sapiens (human)
  Entrez Gene: CDKN2A (a.k.a. ARF, CAI2, CDK4I, CDKN2, CMM2, INK4, INK4A, MLM, MTS-1, MTS1, P14, P14ARF, P16, P16-INK4A, P16INK4, P16INK4A, P19, P19ARF, TP16)
  Cloning method: Gibson Cloning
Terms and licenses: Academic/Nonprofit Terms; Industry Terms: Not Available to Industry
How to cite: pHIV-ARF-zsGreen was a gift from Robert Judson-Torres (Addgene plasmid # 110729 ; http://n2t.net/addgene:110729 ; RRID:Addgene_110729)
